Addgene plasmid #39012: BRD9
Purpose: Bacterial expression for structure determination; may not be full ORF
Depositing lab: Nicola Burgess-Brown. Depositing organization: University of Oxford.
Backbone
  Vector backbone: pNIC28-Bsa4
  Backbone manufacturer: SGC
  Vector type: Bacterial Expression
Growth in bacteria
  Bacterial resistance: Kanamycin, 50 μg/mL
  Growth temperature: 37°C
  Growth strain: Mach1
  Copy number: Low Copy
Gene/Insert
  Gene/Insert name: BRD9 (alt names: bromodomain containing 9 [isoform 1]; PDB:3HME)
  Species: H. sapiens (human)
  Insert size (bp): 460
  Mutation: codon-optimized
  Entrez Gene: BRD9 (a.k.a. LAVS3040, PRO9856, SMARCI2)
  Tag / fusion protein: His Tev (N terminal on insert)
  Cloning method: Ligation Independent Cloning
  Sequencing primers: 5′ T7; 3′ T7-term
Terms and licenses: Academic/Nonprofit Terms; Industry Terms: Not Available to Industry
How to cite: BRD9 was a gift from Nicola Burgess-Brown (Addgene plasmid # 39012 ; http://n2t.net/addgene:39012 ; RRID:Addgene_39012)
