[The description below was written by a language model from this plasmid's Addgene catalogue record.]
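Description:
BRD9 is a bacterial expression plasmid built on the pNIC28-Bsa4 backbone from the SGC, a vector designed for ligation-independent cloning of protein fragments intended for recombinant production in E. coli. It is maintained under kanamycin selection and is recorded as low copy. The record does not list the origin of replication or explicitly name the promoter, although the use of T7 and T7-terminator sequencing primers indicates that the insert sits between T7 promoter and terminator regions, the usual arrangement for inducible expression in strains that supply T7 RNA polymerase.

The insert is a codon-optimized human sequence of about 460 bp derived from BRD9 (bromodomain containing 9, isoform 1). At this length it is a fragment rather than the complete coding sequence, consistent with the depositor's note that the construct may not contain the full ORF; the exact residue boundaries are not stated, but the association with a deposited PDB structure suggests it encodes the domain that was crystallized. The fragment is fused at its N terminus to a His tag followed by a TEV protease site, so the protein can be captured by immobilized metal affinity chromatography and the tag then cleaved away to leave near-native protein.

The stated purpose is bacterial expression for structure determination. The same purified protein would also plausibly serve biophysical or ligand-binding work on BRD9, though the record does not mention such uses. No feature table was supplied, so details of the backbone beyond the catalogue fields cannot be confirmed here.
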