>Addgene plasmid #39012 | BRD9 | depositor partial sequence | sequence record 49070 | BRD9 sequence 460 bps
ATGCACCATCATCATCATCATTCTTCTGGTGTAGATCTGGGTACCGAGAACCTGTACTTCCAATCCATGC
TGAAACTGAGCGCGGAAAATGAAAGCACCCCGATTCAGCAGCTGCTGGAACATTTCCTGCGCCAGCTGCA
GCGTAAAGATCCGCATGGCTTTTTTGCGTTCCCGGTGACCGATGCGATTGCGCCGGGTTATAGCATGATT
ATTAAACATCCGATGGATTTTGGTACCATGAAAGATAAAATCGTGGCGAATGAATATAAAAGCGTGACCG
AATTTAAAGCCGATTTCAAACTGATGTGCGATAACGCGATGACCTATAACCGTCCGGATACCGTGTATTA
TAAACTGGCCAAAAAAATTCTGCATGCGGGTTTTAAAATGATGAGCAAAGAACGTCTGCTGGCCCTGAAA
CGCAGCATGAGCTGACAGTAAAGGTGGATACGGATCCGAA
