>Addgene plasmid #39012 | BRD9 | addgene partial sequence | sequence record 52988 | T7 5'-TAATACGACTCACTATAGGG-3'
ATTTTGTTTACTTTAAGAAGGAGATATACATATGCACCATCATCATCATCATTCTTCTGGTGTAGATCTG
GGTACCGAGAACCTGTACTTCCAATCCATGCTGAAACTGAGCGCGGAAAATGAAAGCACCCCGATTCAGC
AGCTGCTGGAACATTTCCTGCGCCAGCTGCAGCGTAAAGATCCGCATGGCTTTTTTGCGTTCCCGGTGAC
CGATGCGATTGCGCCGGGTTATAGCATGATTATTAAACATCCGATGGATTTTGGTACCATGAAAGATAAA
ATCGTGGCGAATGAATATAAAAGCGTGACCGAATTTAAAGCCGATTTCAAACTGATGTGCGATAACGCGA
TGACCTATAACCGTCCGGATACCGTGTATTATAAACTGGCCAAAAAAATTCTGCATGCGGGTTTTAAAAT
GATGAGCAAAGAACGTCTGCTGGCCCTGAAACGCAGCATGAGCTGACAGTAAAGGTGGATACGGATCCGA
ATTCGAGCTCCGTCGACAAGCTTGCGGCCGCACTCGAGCACCACCACCACCACCACTGAGATCCGGCTGC
TAACAAAGCCCGAAAGGAAGCTGAGTTGGCTGCTGCCACCGCTGAGCAATAACTAGCATAACCCCTTGGG
GCCTCTAAACGGGTCTTGAGGGGTTTTTTGCTGAAAGGAGGAACTATATCCGGATTGGCGAATGGG
[124 nt withheld, positions 697-820]
C
[38 nt withheld, positions 822-859]
CTTTA
[48 nt withheld, positions 865-912]
AGGGTGA
