>Addgene plasmid #39012 | BRD9 | addgene partial sequence | sequence record 53329 | T7_term
CTTGTCGACGGAGCTCGAATTCGGATCCGTATCCACCTTTACTGTCAGCTCATGCTGCGTTTCAGGGCCA
GCAGACGTTCTTTGCTCATCATTTTAAAACCCGCATGCAGAATTTTTTTGGCCAGTTTATAATACACGGT
ATCCGGACGGTTATAGGTCATCGCGTTATCGCACATCAGTTTGAAATCGGCTTTAAATTCGGTCACGCTT
TTATATTCATTCGCCACGATTTTATCTTTCATGGTACCAAAATCCATCGGATGTTTAATAATCATGCTAT
AACCCGGCGCAATCGCATCGGTCACCGGGAACGCAAAAAAGCCATGCGGATCTTTACGCTGCAGCTGGCG
CAGGAAATGTTCCAGCAGCTGCTGAATCGGGGTGCTTTCATTTTCCGCGCTCAGTTTCAGCATGGATTGG
AAGTACAGGTTCTCGGTACCCAGATCTACACCAGAAGAATGATGATGATGATGGTGCATATGTATATCTC
CTTCTTAAAGTTAAACAAAATTATTTCTAGAGGGGAATTGTTATCCGCTCACAATTCCCCTATAGTGAGT
CGTATTAATTTCGCGGGATCGAGATCTCGATCCTCTACGCCGGACGCATCGTGGCCGGCATCACCGGCGC
CACAGGTGCGGTTGCTGGCGCCTATATCGCCGACATCACCGATGGGGAAGATCGGGCTCGCCACTTCGGG
CTCATGAGCGCTTGTTTCGGCGTGAGTATGGTGGCAGGCCCCGTGGCCGGGGGACTGTTGGGGCGCCATC
TCCTTGCATGCACCATTCCTTGCGGCGGCGGTGCTCAACGGCCTCAACCTACTACTGGGCTGCTTCCTAA
ATGCAGGAGTCGCAT
